Addgene plasmid #235731: pYO290
Purpose: Protein expression in FL yeast VPS34 D731N mutant in yeast
Depositing lab: Roger Williams. Depositing organization: MRC Laboratory of Molecular Biology. Publication: Structure and flexibility of the endosomal Vps34 complex reveals the basis of its function on membranes. Rostislavleva K, Soler N, Ohashi Y, Zhang L, Pardon E, Burke JE, Masson GR, Johnson C, Steyaert J, Ktistakis NT, Williams RL. Science. 2015 Oct 9;350(6257):aac7365. doi: 10.1126/science.aac7365. PubMed 26450213.
Backbone
  Vector backbone: pRS424
  Vector type: Yeast Expression
Growth in bacteria
  Bacterial resistance: Ampicillin, 100 μg/mL
  Growth temperature: 37°C
  Growth strain: DH5alpha
  Copy number: High Copy
Gene/Insert
  Gene/Insert name: VPS34
  Species: S. cerevisiae (budding yeast)
  Mutation: S2A, D731N
  Cloning method: Restriction Enzyme; 5′ cloning site Unknown (unknown if destroyed)
Terms and licenses: Academic/Nonprofit Terms; Industry Terms: Not Available to Industry
Depositor comments: For other work using this plasmid, please see Ohashi et al. 2016 PMID 27630019.
How to cite: pYO290 was a gift from Roger Williams (Addgene plasmid # 235731 ; http://n2t.net/addgene:235731 ; RRID:Addgene_235731)
