[The description below was written by a language model from this plasmid's Addgene catalogue record and pLannotate feature annotations shown in this document.]
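Description:
pYO290 is an 8,977 nt yeast expression plasmid built on pRS424, a high-copy episomal E. coli–yeast shuttle vector. In bacteria it replicates from a high-copy ColE1/pUC-type origin and is selected through the AmpR β-lactamase gene. In Saccharomyces cerevisiae it is maintained by the 2μ origin and selected by complementation of tryptophan auxotrophy through the TRP1 marker, which is driven by its own promoter. The pBluescript-derived parts of the backbone remain, including an f1 origin, the lac promoter/operator with a lacZα fragment, and T7 and T3 promoters flanking what is left of the multiple cloning site.

The insert is full-length S. cerevisiae VPS34, the phosphatidylinositol 3-kinase that forms the catalytic subunit of PI3-kinase complex I (autophagy and cytoplasm-to-vacuole transport) and complex II (endosome-to-Golgi retrograde transport). The catalogue entry lists two substitutions, S2A and D731N, and names D731N as the mutant of interest. It does not describe the functional effect of either change. No epitope or purification tag is annotated.

The record does not name a promoter. The feature table places a fragment of the TDH3 (GAP) promoter immediately upstream of the coding sequence, with a Gal4-responsive UAS further upstream. This suggests a hybrid, galactose-responsive promoter arrangement, but that is an inference from the annotation rather than a stated fact. No terminator is annotated in the stretch between the end of the gene and the MCS remnant.

The stated purpose is expression of the full-length Vps34 D731N mutant protein in yeast, and the associated work concerns the structure and membrane function of the endosomal Vps34 complex.
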