Features (pLannotate 1.2.2; 22 found; start..end, strand, type, name):
    137..186     +  misc_feature   bom (fragment): basis of mobility region from pBR322
    325..472     +  promoter       TRP1 promoter: S. cerevisiae TRP1
    473..1147    +  CDS            TRP1: phosphoribosylanthranilate isomerase, required for tryptophan biosynthesis; S. cerevisiae TRP1; yeast auxotrophic marker
   1198..1249    +  misc_feature   bom (fragment): basis of mobility region from pBR322
   1277..1705    -  rep_origin     f1 ori (sequence partly withheld): f1 bacteriophage origin of replication; arrow indicates direction of (+) strand synthesis
   1709..1864    -  CDS            lacZα (fragment): LacZα fragment of β-galactosidase; lacZ fragment
   1872..1890    +  promoter       T7 promoter: promoter for bacteriophage T7 RNA polymerase
   1899..1919    -  misc_feature   MCS (fragment): pBluescript multiple cloning site
   2239..4863    -  CDS            VPS34: VPS34_YEAST - Also known as END12, PEP15, VPL7, VPT29. Experimental evidence at protein level: Swiss-Prot protein existence level 1. Phosphatidylinositol 3-kinase required for cytoplasm to vacuole transport (Cvt) and autophagy as a part of the autophagy- specific VPS34 PI3-kinase complex I. This complex is essential to recruit the ATG8-phosphatidylinositol conjugate and the ATG12-ATG5 conjugate to the pre-autophagosomal structure. Also involved in endosome-to-Golgi retrograde transport as part of the VPS34 PI3-kinase complex II. This second complex is required for the endosome-to-Golgi retriev
   4865..5059    -  promoter       GAP promoter (fragment): S. cerevisiae TDH3; promoter for glyceraldehyde-3-phosphate dehydrogenase
   5173..5290    -  protein_bind   UAS: upstream activating sequence mediating Gal4-dependent induction Gal4
   5339..5362    -  misc_feature   MCS (fragment): pBluescript multiple cloning site
   5375..5393    -  promoter       T3 promoter: promoter for bacteriophage T3 RNA polymerase
   5438..5454    -  protein_bind   lac operator: The lac repressor binds to the lac operator to inhibit transcription in E. coli. This inhibition can be relieved by adding lactose or isopropyl-β-D-thiogalactopyranoside (IPTG). lac repressor encoded by lacI
   5462..5492    -  promoter       lac promoter: promoter for the E. coli lac operon
   5507..5528    -  protein_bind   CAP binding site: CAP binding activates transcription in the presence of cAMP. E. coli catabolite activator protein
   5541..5633    -  CDS            lacI (fragment): lac repressor; lacI; The lac repressor binds to the lac operator to inhibit transcription in E. coli. This inhibition can be relieved by adding lactose or isopropyl-β-D-thiogalactopyranoside (IPTG).
   5816..6404    -  rep_origin     ori: high-copy-number ColE1/pMB1/pBR322/pUC origin of replication
   6575..7435    -  CDS            AmpR: β-lactamase; bla; confers resistance to ampicillin, carbenicillin, and related antibiotics
   7436..7540    -  promoter       AmpR promoter: bla
   7567..8909    -  rep_origin     2μ ori: yeast 2μ plasmid origin of replication
   8977..35      +  CDS            rop (fragment) (across the origin): Rop protein, which maintains plasmids at low copy number; rop
>Addgene plasmid #235731 | pYO290 | addgene full sequence | sequence record 472631 | Addgene NGS Result
TCGCGCGTTTCGGTGATGACGGTGAAAACCTCTGACACATGCAGCTCCCGGAGACGGTCACAGCTTGTCT
GTAAGCGGATGCCGGGAGCAGACAAGCCCGTCAGGGCGCGTCAGCGGGTGTTGGCGGGTGTCGGGGCTGG
CTTAACTATGCGGCATCAGAGCAGATTGTACTGAGAGTGCACCATAGATCAACGACATTACTATATATAT
AATATAGGAAGCATTTAATAGAACAGCATCGTAATATATGTGTACTTTGCAGTTATGACGCCAGATGGCA
GTAGTGGAAGATATTCTTTATTGAAAAATAGCTTGTCACCTTACGTACAATCTTGATCCGGAGCTTTTCT
TTTTTTGCCGATTAAGAATTAATTCGGTCGAAAAAAGAAAAGGAGAGGGCCAAGAGGGAGGGCATTGGTG
ACTATTGAGCACGTGAGTATACGTGATTAAGCACACAAAGGCAGCTTGGAGTATGTCTGTTATTAATTTC
ACAGGTAGTTCTGGTCCATTGGTGAAAGTTTGCGGCTTGCAGAGCACAGAGGCCGCAGAATGTGCTCTAG
ATTCCGATGCTGACTTGCTGGGTATTATATGTGTGCCCAATAGAAAGAGAACAATTGACCCGGTTATTGC
AAGGAAAATTTCAAGTCTTGTAAAAGCATATAAAAATAGTTCAGGCACTCCGAAATACTTGGTTGGCGTG
TTTCGTAATCAACCTAAGGAGGATGTTTTGGCTCTGGTCAATGATTACGGCATTGATATCGTCCAACTGC
ATGGAGATGAGTCGTGGCAAGAATACCAAGAGTTCCTCGGTTTGCCAGTTATTAAAAGACTCGTATTTCC
AAAAGACTGCAACATACTACTCAGTGCAGCTTCACAGAAACCTCATTCGTTTATTCCCTTGTTTGATTCA
GAAGCAGGTGGGACAGGTGAACTTTTGGATTGGAACTCGATTTCTGACTGGGTTGGAAGGCAAGAGAGCC
CCGAAAGCTTACATTTTATGTTAGCTGGTGGACTGACGCCAGAAAATGTTGGTGATGCGCTTAGATTAAA
TGGCGTTATTGGTGTTGATGTAAGCGGAGGTGTGGAGACAAATGGTGTAAAAGACTCTAACAAAATAGCA
AATTTCGTCAAAAATGCTAAGAAATAGGTTATTACTGAGTAGTATTTATTTAAGTATTGTTTGTGCACTT
GCCGATCTATGCGGTGTGAAATACCGCACAGATGCGTAAGGAGAAAATACCGCATCAGGAAATTGTAAGC
GTTAATATTTTGTTAAAATTCGCGTTAAATTTTTGTTAAATCAGCTCATTTTTTAACCAATAGGCCGAAA
TCGGCAAAATCCCTTATAAATCAAAAGAATAGACCGAGATAGGGT
[37 nt withheld, positions 1376-1412]
AAAGAACGTGGACTCCAACGTCAAAGG
[49 nt withheld, positions 1440-1488]
T
[91 nt withheld, positions 1490-1580]
G
[124 nt withheld, positions 1582-1705]
CCATTCGCCATTCAGGCTGCGCAACTGTTGGGAAGGGCGATCGGTGCGGGCCTCTTCGCTATTACGCCAG
CTGGCGAAAGGGGGATGTGCTGCAAGGCGATTAAGTTGGGTAACGCCAGGGTTTTCCCAGTCACGACGTT
GTAAAACGACGGCCAGTGAGCGCGCGTAATACGACTCACTATAGGGCGAATTGGGTACCGGGCCCCCCCT
CGAGCGGTCCGGCGCGCCGGCCGCCAGATCGATCTTCGAGGGGAATTCTCTTAGGATTCGATTCACATTC
ATCTTTTTTTAGCTACTAATAGGATAAATTATAGGAATTTATAACAAATTGAAATATGGCAGGCAGCAAA
ATTAAAATTGTCTTAGTTTTTTAGTGTATAGAAGTGAATAGCTATATAAAGTATGTGTAAAGTTGGTAAC
GGAACGAAAAATAGAAAAGGATATTACATGGGAAAACATGTTGTTTACGGAGAAATGAAAAGTATATTGT
ATTTTGTACGAGCTAAAAGTACAGTGGGAACAAAGTCGACTTAGGTCCGCCAGTATTGTGCCAGATTATG
TAAATGATCAATCACGATAGGCAGCAAAGCATTTACACTATCATTGATTAGATTCTGAAAATGCACTGTG
GCATCTTCTTCGGACATATTCAAATTAAATCTCTCTCTTACACGTAATATAGCACCATTGGGATCTATTC
TGATATCAGGTATGTTCGACGTCTTCATTAATTCAAACAGGTTTAAGATTAAGCCTGCATTCCTTCTTAA
AATCGAATATGCCACAAAACAGTAGCTGCGAAATTTATCATAATTTGATGATTCTGCACCCCCAAACGCC
TCTATAATTTGAGGGGGCAATTTCATTAATGGCGGAAAAGGTTTGGGGTCCTGACCCAAGATATAACCAA
AGTCTGCGTGAAAAAAGTGCCCATCTGGTGTGACTAGTAAGTTGTCTAAATGCCTATTGCCGACACCTAA
GATGTATGTAATAACACAATAGCCAGCACAAGATTTGACAAAATTATCTAAAACCCAGCCCTGTACGCCT
AATGTCGCGTTCTCATCAGGATAGTGGAGTTTAAGGTAGCCAAGAATACCGTGATATTTGCTTAGTATGC
TAGCTAATGTGTCATTAGGGATAAATTCAATGGCACCTTCTTGTGGTCCTGTTGCCAAAATTTTGTATGG
TGTCAATTTCAAGTCCACGTTTTCGTTTTTTAATAACTCATTCATTAAACTTATGATCTGTACTACCAGT
TGATCTTGTCTCAAATCATCGCCAACCTTAAACATTAAGTGATATGGTTGGTTTAAGGTCGTTTTGAATG
TTATTTTTAGTGGCGATAAGGAGCTTTTAAATACCTTCGAAGTTTCAGGACAAACGTCGCATATCAACAC
ATCAGGGTCTAGTGGTAAAGCAATTGGTCGTACTTTGACAAGAGGCCTGACTTTCGTCTCCAATAAATGC
ACTAGTAATTCCATCTTTTTGGCTGTAGTATCTTTCAGCCTCTTAATTGTTTCACAACATTCCCTGAGCA
CATTTATTAGCCTGACTTGATCGTTCAGTATATTCCGAGATTTTTTATCCAGTCTACTCCAAAAGGAACT
TAAAATCTGGTCTAAATATGGCTTGTCCTCAGACTCGGACTTTAAATACCAATAGAAGAAACTTCCTAAC
CTTGGGTTGACCAGTGCTCTCCTAATCAAAAACTCAGCCAAGGGAGAAATGACGATTGGTAGCGATTCTG
TCCCGGAAGTTTCCGATTCACTCGAGATGGACTTTAATAATTTTTGGTTGGCATGCGATGTAGATAGTAA
CATAGAATCACCCGAAAGCTTTTGCGAAGATACGGCATCCACAATAGTGAATTCACTGTTAGATTTGTCG
GAAAAAGTGGACAGGTTCTCAAAACAGACAGCTTCTACCAACTGTAATAAGTACAATTCCAGCTCCTTGT
CTGATGCCTTCTTCAGCCTATTTACGGCGTACGATCTCACTGAAAGGTTTTTAAAAGTTGAGCCTAATAG
TTCTAATGCGTCGTCTATATCAATTTCTGCCCATGAGTCCATTAGTTCTAAAACCTCTACTCTTTCCGAT
TCTTCTCTCAAATTTGTACTCTGTAATAACTTTGTAAGAGCTTTTTTATTGTTCATCAAATAATACCTAT
ATTTCCATATTGAACCCTTTTCATGTGCTGTTAATTTAGTGCCAGGGGGGTAGTTGATGATTTTATTCAA
GTAGTCCCTCTTTTTAATGTCCGGCTTCACTTGCTTGTCCAAGTTTGCATTTTTAGATGCTCTTTCCAAT
CTCCTATACTTTTCCTCTATTGGATCATTGTTTGGTTGGTCAGGATCGTAAAACTTCAATGTGGAGTGAT
ATTTGTCCCCCAAAGAAATTTTGATTTGAGGGTCATTCCTATTCGGTTCTCGTAAGCCTGTGCTTAGTCC
AGGATTGTTCTTCAAAGTTGGAATATTCATTTGAGTATTCATAATTTCCCTTTCGATGAACACAACAGGA
AGCTCTAACATTGGAAATTCTAAGTTTAAGACAAAGGTGCCCTGAGGCCAAGTCCTATTTTCTCGTTGTT
TCCTTAATTTGCTTATAGTGATTTCGTCAAGCCAAGGGAGTCTCGTGAATTCACCCTGAAAATATTTATT
CAAATTTTCTTGATCTTTGTTATCAGTGACCACTTCACAGTGGTCAATCACATCATAACGAAATTTTAAG
GATTCAAACCCTCTTTTTAAAGTACAGTCTTTTAAGTTAAAGATGCTCGTTTCTAGATTGAAAAAGGGAA
TTTGCTTGGAACCATTGTATTCCCATAAAATAATGCGTAAATGACTGCTAAAGGTAAGCTGTTTGATACG
TATGGGCAAAGTCAACCAATAATCCCAGGTTCTAGAGTTTCTGAAAGGAATATACGGCGTGTATATCGGA
AGAGTTAAATTTCTGTTTCTCTCTTTATCAAATACCTGTAAGGACACAATTAGATCACTAGAAGGGAATA
CATTTGACCCTATCAGCATTAATTCAGGGTTCAGGATTTTTTGAGATGGCTTCAACAGTGGCTTATGTCC
TTCCAATGACTTGATTTTCACTTTCAGGGGAACATCCAGATCTTGTGAGACACAGAATGTGATGTTGTTC
AGAGCCATGGTTTATTTATGTGTGTTTATTCGAAACTAAGTTCTTGGTGTTTTAAAACTAAAAAAAAGAC
TAACTATAAAAGTAGAATTCAAGAAGTTTAAGAAATAGATTTACAGAATTACAATCAATACCTACCGTCT
TTATATACTTATTAGTCAAGTAGGGGAATAATTTCAGGGAACTGGTTTAAACCTTTTTTTTCAGTCGAGA
TATCTGGTTGTTAATTTGATTCGTTCATTTGAGGTTTGTGGGGCCAGGTTACTGCCAATTTTCCTCTTCA
TAACCATAAAAGCTAGTATTGTAGAATCTTTATTGTTCGGAGCAGTGCGGCGCGAGGCACATCTGCGTTT
CAGGAACGCGACCGGTGAAGACGAGGACGCACGGAGGAGAGTCTTCCTTCGGAGGGCTGTCACCCGCTCG
GCGGCTTCTAATCCGTACGCATGCTTTTTTTGGATCTTTGCAAAGATCCGCGGCCGGCGCGCCGCGGCCG
CCACCGCGGTGGAGCTCCAGCTTTTGTTCCCTTTAGTGAGGGTTAATTGCGCGCTTGGCGTAATCATGGT
CATAGCTGTTTCCTGTGTGAAATTGTTATCCGCTCACAATTCCACACAACATACGAGCCGGAAGCATAAA
GTGTAAAGCCTGGGGTGCCTAATGAGTGAGCTAACTCACATTAATTGCGTTGCGCTCACTGCCCGCTTTC
CAGTCGGGAAACCTGTCGTGCCAGCTGCATTAATGAATCGGCCAACGCGCGGGGAGAGGCGGTTTGCGTA
TTGGGCGCTCTTCCGCTTCCTCGCTCACTGACTCGCTGCGCTCGGTCGTTCGGCTGCGGCGAGCGGTATC
AGCTCACTCAAAGGCGGTAATACGGTTATCCACAGAATCAGGGGATAACGCAGGAAAGAACATGTGAGCA
AAAGGCCAGCAAAAGGCCAGGAACCGTAAAAAGGCCGCGTTGCTGGCGTTTTTCCATAGGCTCCGCCCCC
CTGACGAGCATCACAAAAATCGACGCTCAAGTCAGAGGTGGCGAAACCCGACAGGACTATAAAGATACCA
GGCGTTTCCCCCTGGAAGCTCCCTCGTGCGCTCTCCTGTTCCGACCCTGCCGCTTACCGGATACCTGTCC
GCCTTTCTCCCTTCGGGAAGCGTGGCGCTTTCTCATAGCTCACGCTGTAGGTATCTCAGTTCGGTGTAGG
TCGTTCGCTCCAAGCTGGGCTGTGTGCACGAACCCCCCGTTCAGCCCGACCGCTGCGCCTTATCCGGTAA
CTATCGTCTTGAGTCCAACCCGGTAAGACACGACTTATCGCCACTGGCAGCAGCCACTGGTAACAGGATT
AGCAGAGCGAGGTATGTAGGCGGTGCTACAGAGTTCTTGAAGTGGTGGCCTAACTACGGCTACACTAGAA
GAACAGTATTTGGTATCTGCGCTCTGCTGAAGCCAGTTACCTTCGGAAAAAGAGTTGGTAGCTCTTGATC
CGGCAAACAAACCACCGCTGGTAGCGGTGGTTTTTTTGTTTGCAAGCAGCAGATTACGCGCAGAAAAAAA
GGATCTCAAGAAGATCCTTTGATCTTTTCTACGGGGTCTGACGCTCAGTGGAACGAAAACTCACGTTAAG
GGATTTTGGTCATGAGATTATCAAAAAGGATCTTCACCTAGATCCTTTTAAATTAAAAATGAAGTTTTAA
ATCAATCTAAAGTATATATGAGTAAACTTGGTCTGACAGTTACCAATGCTTAATCAGTGAGGCACCTATC
TCAGCGATCTGTCTATTTCGTTCATCCATAGTTGCCTGACTCCCCGTCGTGTAGATAACTACGATACGGG
AGGGCTTACCATCTGGCCCCAGTGCTGCAATGATACCGCGAGACCCACGCTCACCGGCTCCAGATTTATC
AGCAATAAACCAGCCAGCCGGAAGGGCCGAGCGCAGAAGTGGTCCTGCAACTTTATCCGCCTCCATCCAG
TCTATTAATTGTTGCCGGGAAGCTAGAGTAAGTAGTTCGCCAGTTAATAGTTTGCGCAACGTTGTTGCCA
TTGCTACAGGCATCGTGGTGTCACGCTCGTCGTTTGGTATGGCTTCATTCAGCTCCGGTTCCCAACGATC
AAGGCGAGTTACATGATCCCCCATGTTGTGCAAAAAAGCGGTTAGCTCCTTCGGTCCTCCGATCGTTGTC
AGAAGTAAGTTGGCCGCAGTGTTATCACTCATGGTTATGGCAGCACTGCATAATTCTCTTACTGTCATGC
CATCCGTAAGATGCTTTTCTGTGACTGGTGAGTACTCAACCAAGTCATTCTGAGAATAGTGTATGCGGCG
ACCGAGTTGCTCTTGCCCGGCGTCAATACGGGATAATACCGCGCCACATAGCAGAACTTTAAAAGTGCTC
ATCATTGGAAAACGTTCTTCGGGGCGAAAACTCTCAAGGATCTTACCGCTGTTGAGATCCAGTTCGATGT
AACCCACTCGTGCACCCAACTGATCTTCAGCATCTTTTACTTTCACCAGCGTTTCTGGGTGAGCAAAAAC
AGGAAGGCAAAATGCCGCAAAAAAGGGAATAAGGGCGACACGGAAATGTTGAATACTCATACTCTTCCTT
TTTCAATATTATTGAAGCATTTATCAGGGTTATTGTCTCATGAGCGGATACATATTTGAATGTATTTAGA
AAAATAAACAAATAGGGGTTCCGCGCACATTTCCCCGAAAAGTGCCACCTGAACGAAGCATCTGTGCTTC
ATTTTGTAGAACAAAAATGCAACGCGAGAGCGCTAATTTTTCAAACAAAGAATCTGAGCTGCATTTTTAC
AGAACAGAAATGCAACGCGAAAGCGCTATTTTACCAACGAAGAATCTGTGCTTCATTTTTGTAAAACAAA
AATGCAACGCGAGAGCGCTAATTTTTCAAACAAAGAATCTGAGCTGCATTTTTACAGAACAGAAATGCAA
CGCGAGAGCGCTATTTTACCAACAAAGAATCTATACTTCTTTTTTGTTCTACAAAAATGCATCCCGAGAG
CGCTATTTTTCTAACAAAGCATCTTAGATTACTTTTTTTCTCCTTTGTGCGCTCTATAATGCAGTCTCTT
GATAACTTTTTGCACTGTAGGTCCGTTAAGGTTAGAAGAAGGCTACTTTGGTGTCTATTTTCTCTTCCAT
AAAAAAAGCCTGACTCCACTTCCCGCGTTTACTGATTACTAGCGAAGCTGCGGGTGCATTTTTTCAAGAT
AAAGGCATCCCCGATTATATTCTATACCGATGTGGATTGCGCATACTTTGTGAACAGAAAGTGATAGCGT
TGATGATTCTTCATTGGTCAGAAAATTATGAACGGTTTCTTCTATTTTGTCTCTATATACTACGTATAGG
AAATGTTTACATTTTCGTATTGTTTTCGATTCACTCTATGAATAGTTCTTACTACAATTTTTTTGTCTAA
AGAGTAATACTAGAGATAAACATAAAAAATGTAGAGGTCGAGTTTAGATGCAAGTTCAAGGAGCGAAAGG
TGGATGGGTAGGTTATATAGGGATATAGCACAGAGATATATAGCAAAGAGATACTTTTGAGCAATGTTTG
TGGAAGCGGTATTCGCAATATTTTAGTAGCTCGTTACAGTCCGGTGCGTTTTTGGTTTTTTGAAAGTGCG
TCTTCAGAGCGCTTTTGGTTTTCAAAAGCGCTCTGAAGTTCCTATACTTTCTAGAGAATAGGAACTTCGG
AATAGGAACTTCAAAGCGTTTCCGAAAACGAGCGCTTCCGAAAATGCAACGCGAGCTGCGCACATACAGC
TCACTGTTCACGTCGCACCTATATCTGCGTGTTGCCTGTATATATATATACATGAGAAGAACGGCATAGT
GCGTGTTTATGCTTAAATGCGTACTTATATGCGTCTATTTATGTAGGATGAAAGGTAGTCTAGTACCTCC
TGTGATATTATCCCATTCCATGCGGGGTATCGTATGCTTCCTTCAGCACTACCCTTTAGCTGTTCTATAT
GCTGCCACTCCTCAATTGGATTAGTCTCATCCTTCAATGCTATCATTTCCTTTGATATTGGATCATACTA
AGAAACCATTATTATCATGACATTAACCTATAAAAATAGGCGTATCACGAGGCCCTTTCGTC
